Addgene plasmid #50805: MSRP5-bio-His
Purpose: Expresses enzymatically monobiotinylated full length MSRP5
Depositing lab: Gavin Wright. Depositing organization: Wellcome Sanger Institute. Publication: Towards a comprehensive Plasmodium falciparum merozoite cell surface and secreted recombinant protein library. Zenonos ZA, Rayner JC, Wright GJ. Malar J. 2014 Mar 12;13(1):93. doi: 10.1186/1475-2875-13-93. PubMed 24620899.
Backbone
  Vector backbone: pTT3
  Backbone manufacturer: Yves Durocher
  Backbone size w/o insert (bp): 6670
  Vector type: Mammalian Expression
Growth in bacteria
  Bacterial resistance: Ampicillin, 100 μg/mL
  Growth temperature: 37°C
  Growth strain: Top10
  Copy number: High Copy
Gene/Insert
  Gene/Insert name: MSRP5 (alt name: PF13_0191)
  Species: P. falciparum
  Insert size (bp): 1331
  Mutation: all potential N-linked glycosylation sites (N-X-S/T, where X is not proline) were systematically removed by substituting alanine for serine/threonine at these sites.
  Tag / fusion protein: ratCD4d3+4,biotinylation sequence, 6xHis (C terminal on backbone)
  Cloning method: Restriction Enzyme; 5′ cloning site NotI (not destroyed); 3′ cloning site AscI (not destroyed)
  Sequencing primers: 5′ CMV-F; 3′ EBVori-F (5'-CCACTCAGTGTTGGCAAATG-3')
Resource information
  A portion of this plasmid was derived from a plasmid made by: pTT3 was obtained from Yves Durocher, National Research Council of Canada
Terms and licenses: Academic/Nonprofit Terms; Industry Terms: Not Available to Industry
Depositor comments: Made by gene synthesis
How to cite: MSRP5-bio-His was a gift from Gavin Wright (Addgene plasmid # 50805 ; http://n2t.net/addgene:50805 ; RRID:Addgene_50805)
