[The description below was written by a language model from this plasmid's Addgene catalogue record and pLannotate feature annotations shown in this document.]
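Description:
MSRP5-bio-His is a mammalian expression plasmid built on the pTT3 backbone for producing a soluble, secreted, recombinant form of the Plasmodium falciparum merozoite protein MSRP5 (PF13_0191). It is propagated in E. coli through a high-copy ColE1/pUC-type origin with ampicillin selection (AmpR, β-lactamase). The backbone also carries an Epstein-Barr virus oriP element, which supports episomal maintenance in cells that supply EBNA1. Small lac and tet promoter and bla fragments annotated near the origin appear to be backbone remnants with no role in expression.

The expression cassette is driven by the human CMV immediate-early enhancer and promoter. This is followed by adenovirus-derived leader and splice sequences and a chimeric intron fragment that promote efficient processing of the transcript. A fragment of a mouse immunoglobulin heavy-chain signal sequence is annotated at the start of the coding region, consistent with routing the protein into the secretory pathway. The synthetic MSRP5 insert, about 1.3 kb and cloned between NotI and AscI sites, is not itself annotated in the feature table but fits the gap between the signal sequence and the tag. All potential N-linked glycosylation sequons were removed by replacing the serine or threonine with alanine, which prevents N-glycosylation of the parasite protein at these sites in mammalian cells. The C-terminal fusion supplied by the backbone consists of rat CD4 domains 3 and 4, a peptide substrate for enzymatic biotinylation and a 6xHis tag. The cassette ends with a rabbit β-globin polyadenylation signal.

The plasmid yields enzymatically monobiotinylated full-length MSRP5. Such a protein can be captured on streptavidin or purified through the His tag. It belongs to a library of merozoite surface and secreted proteins.
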