Features (pLannotate 1.2.2; 18 found; start..end, strand, type, name):
      7..386     +  enhancer       CMV enhancer: human cytomegalovirus immediate early enhancer
    388..587     +  promoter       CMV promoter: human cytomegalovirus (CMV) immediate early promoter
    655..693     +  misc_feature   Ad SA (fragment): adenovirus major late transcript splice acceptor (Friedrich and Soriano, 1991)
    726..935     -  CDS            PTP (fragment): TERM_ADE02 - Experimental evidence at protein level: Swiss-Prot protein existence level 1. Protein covalently bound to the viral DNA that acts as a primer for viral genomic replication by DNA strand displacement. Assembles on the viral origin of replication in an initiation complex with viral polymerase, DBP, host NFIA and host POU2F1/OCT1. During initiation, the polymerase covalently couples the first dCTP with Ser- 580 of pTP. The terminal protein stimulates the template activity over 20 fold compared to protein-free templates. Neo-synthesized viral genomes are linked to two preterminal prot
    966..1055    +  intron         chimeric intron (fragment): chimera between introns from adenovirus and immunoglobulin heavy chain genes
   1074..1120    +  CDS            IgH signal sequence (fragment): signal sequence from the mouse immunoglobulin heavy chain variable region
   2502..3074    +  CDS            Cd4 (fragment): CD4_RAT - Experimental evidence at protein level: Swiss-Prot protein existence level 1. Integral membrane glycoprotein that plays an essential role in the immune response and serves multiple functions in responses against both external and internal offenses. In T-cells, functions primarily as a coreceptor for MHC class II molecule:peptide complex. The antigens presented by class II peptides are derived from extracellular proteins while class I peptides are derived from cytosolic proteins. Interacts simultaneously with the T-cell receptor (TCR) and the MHC class II presented by antigen presenti
   3234..3289    +  polyA_signal   β-globin poly(A) signal: rabbit β-globin polyadenylation signal (Gil and Proudfoot, 1987)
   3803..5484    -  rep_origin     oriP (fragment): Epstein-Barr virus oriP replication origin (Yates et al., 2000)
   5611..5715    +  promoter       AmpR promoter: bla
   5716..6576    +  CDS            AmpR: β-lactamase; bla; confers resistance to ampicillin, carbenicillin, and related antibiotics
   6747..7335    +  rep_origin     ori: high-copy-number ColE1/pMB1/pBR322/pUC origin of replication
   7518..7610    +  CDS            lacI (fragment): lac repressor; lacI; The lac repressor binds to the lac operator to inhibit transcription in E. coli. This inhibition can be relieved by adding lactose or isopropyl-β-D-thiogalactopyranoside (IPTG).
   7623..7644    +  protein_bind   CAP binding site: CAP binding activates transcription in the presence of cAMP. E. coli catabolite activator protein
   7659..7689    +  promoter       lac promoter: promoter for the E. coli lac operon
   7697..7713    +  protein_bind   lac operator: The lac repressor binds to the lac operator to inhibit transcription in E. coli. This inhibition can be relieved by adding lactose or isopropyl-β-D-thiogalactopyranoside (IPTG). lac repressor encoded by lacI
   7783..7799    +  promoter       tet promoter (fragment): E. coli promoter for tetracycline efflux protein gene
   7809..7834    -  CDS            bla(M) (fragment): β-lactamase lacking the signal sequence; bla(M); allows cytosolic expression of β-lactamase
>Addgene plasmid #50805 | MSRP5-bio-His | depositor full sequence | sequence record 76205 | MSRP5-bio-His sequence 8001 bps
CATGTTGACATTGATTATTGACTAGTTATTAATAGTAATCAATTACGGGGTCATTAGTTCATAGCCCATA
TATGGAGTTCCGCGTTACATAACTTACGGTAAATGGCCCGCCTGGCTGACCGCCCAACGACCCCCGCCCA
TTGACGTCAATAATGACGTATGTTCCCATAGTAACGCCAATAGGGACTTTCCATTGACGTCAATGGGTGG
AGTATTTACGGTAAACTGCCCACTTGGCAGTACATCAAGTGTATCATATGCCAAGTCCGCCCCCTATTGA
CGTCAATGACGGTAAATGGCCCGCCTGGCATTATGCCCAGTACATGACCTTACGGGACTTTCCTACTTGG
CAGTACATCTACGTATTAGTCATCGCTATTACCATGGTGATGCGGTTTTGGCAGTACACCAATGGGCGTG
GATAGCGGTTTGACTCACGGGGATTTCCAAGTCTCCACCCCATTGACGTCAATGGGAGTTTGTTTTGGCA
CCAAAATCAACGGGACTTTCCAAAATGTCGTAATAACCCCGCCCCGTTGACGCAAATGGGCGGTAGGCGT
GTACGGTGGGAGGTCTATATAAGCAGAGCTCGTTTAGTGAACCGTCAGATCCTCACTCTCTTCCGCATCG
CTGTCTGCGAGGGCCAGCTGTTGGGCTCGCGGTTGAGGACAAACTCTTCGCGGTCTTTCCAGTACTCTTG
GATCGGAAACCCGTCGGCCTCCGAACGGTACTCCGCCACCGAGGGACCTGAGCGAGTCCGCATCGACCGG
ATCGGAAAACCTCTCGAGAAAGGCGTCTAACCAGTCACAGTCGCAAGGTAGGCTGAGCACCGTGGCGGGC
GGCAGCGGGTGGCGGTCGGGGTTGTTTCTGGCGGAGGTGCTGCTGATGATGTAATTAAAGTAGGCGGTCT
TGAGACGGCGGATGGTCGAGGTGAGGTGTGGCAGGCTTGAGATCCAGCTGTTGGGGTGAGTACTCCCTCT
CAAAAGCGGGCATTACTTCTGCGCTAAGATTGTCAGTTTCCAAAAACGAGGAGGATTTGATATTCACCTG
GCCCGATCTGGCCATACACTTGAGTGACAATGACATCCACTTTGCCTTTCTCTCCACAGGTGTCCACTCC
CAGGTCCAAGTTTGCCACCATGGAGTTTCAGACCCAGGTACTCATGTCCCTGCTGCTCTGCATGTCTGGT
GCGGCCGCAAACAAGCCCACCAGAAATATCGCCGTGAAGTCCAACAAGGACAAGGACGAGCTGAACAACA
TCAAAGAGAAGCTGGACCTGATCAACAACGCCATCAAGGACAAAGTGATCGAGAACTTCAAAGAGGACAT
CGAGCTGCTGAAGAAGAAGGTCGACGACCTGGAAAAGCGGAAGTCCGACAACACCCTGGGCAAGCGGCAG
AAGAAAGAGGACGACGACGACGAGGAAGAGACAGACGAGGACGATGATGAGGACAGCGACGAGGATGACG
AAGAACAAGAGGAACTGAACGTCGAGCCCAAAGAGCGCGAGGACGAGCAAGAGGAAACAGACGACGAGCA
GAAAGAAACCGAGGATGAACAGAAAGAGACAGAGGACGAGCAAAAAGAGACTGAGGACGAACAAAAAGAA
ACCGAAGATGAGCAAAAAGAAACGGAAGATGAGCAGAAAGAGAGCGACGACGAACAGAAAGAAACTGAGG
ACGAGCAGAAAGAAACAGAGGACGAGGCCAGCGAAGAGTACAGCGACAACGAAGAGGACGATGAGGAAGA
TGAAGAGGACGACGAAGAGGAAAACGAAGAGAACAACGACAATGAGGCCAACGAGGAAAATGAGGATAAC
GACGAGAACGAGGACAACGATGAGAATGAGGAAGAGATCGAAGTCACCGACGTGGAATTCGTGGGCCAGA
GCACCAACAAGAACGTGCGCAACAACATGATCCGGAACAGCAACAAGGATATCAAGAGCAGCAGCCAGAA
CAGCGCCATTAAGGCCCAGAACTCCGCCACCAAGATCGGCAACACCCCCACCAAGCTGAGCACCCAGAAC
ACCAAGAGCAACAGCGCCTCCAACCAGCTGATCACACAGCTGCAGAGCGAGAAGTCCAGCAGCAAGGTGG
ACAACAACAAAAACAATGCCAACGAGATCAAGTACATGGACAAGCTGTGCGACGACGTGCTGACCGAACT
CAAAGAAAAGGACAACGTCGACAACAATATGAACCACGCCAAGTACAACAACCTCAAGAAAGAGTTCAGC
ACCTTCACCATGAACCAGAACGAGTGCGACCTCATCAAGAAGCTGATCATCACCTTCAGCCAAGAGAACG
TGGAAATGAAGCGGGACTCTATCAAAGAAATCTTCCTGAAGGCCCTGGACGACAAGAAATACCGCGAGGT
GTTCAAGAACTTTATGTACGGCGTGTACAGCTACGCCAAGCGGCACAACTACCTGGATATCGAGAAGATG
GAAAAGAACGAGCGGGCCTATAAGAAGCTGTTCGAGAACACCCTGAACCTGCTGGACACCATTGGCGCGC
CGTCGACCTCCATCACGGCCTATAAGAGTGAGGGGGAGTCAGCGGAGTTCTCCTTCCCACTCAACCTTGG
AGAGGAAAGCCTGCAGGGAGAGTTGAGATGGAAGGCAGAGAAGGCTCCTTCTTCCCAGTCCTGGATCACC
TTCTCCCTAAAGAACCAAAAGGTGTCTGTGCAGAAGTCTACTAGCAACCCCAAGTTCCAGCTGTCCGAAA
CGCTCCCACTCACCCTTCAGATACCCCAGGTCTCCCTTCAGTTTGCTGGTTCTGGCAACCTGACCCTGAC
TCTGGACAGAGGGATACTGTATCAGGAAGTGAACCTGGTGGTGATGAAAGTGACTCAGCCCGACAGCAAC
ACTTTGACCTGTGAGGTGATGGGACCCACCTCACCCAAGATGAGACTGATCTTGAAGCAGGAGAATCAGG
AGGCCAGGGTCTCCAGGCAGGAGAAAGTGATTCAAGTGCAGGCCCCTGAAGCAGGGGTGTGGCAATGTCT
ACTGAGTGAAGGTGAAGAGGTCAAGATGGACTCCAAGATCCAGGTTTTATCCAAAGGGTTGAATTCCGGC
AGCCTGCACCACATCCTGGACGCCCAGAAGATGCTGTGGAACCACAGGGACAGGAACCTGCCTCCTCTGG
CCCCTCTGGGCCCCCACCACCATCACCACCATTGAGTCTAGACACGTGATTAATTAAGGATCCCCCGACC
TCGACCTCTGGCTAATAAAGGAAATTTATTTTCATTGCAATAGTGTGTTGGAATTTTTTGTGTCTCTCAC
TCGGAAGGACATATGGGAGGGCAAATCATTTGGTCGAGATCCCTCGGAGATCTCTAGCTAGAGGATCGAT
CCCCGCCCCGGACGAACTAAACCTGACTACGACATCTCTGCCCCTTCTTCGCGGGGCAGTGCATGTAATC
CCTTCAGTTGGTTGGTACAACTTGCCAACTGGGCCCTGTTCCACATGTGACACGGGGGGGGACCAAACAC
AAAGGGGTTCTCTGACTGTAGTTGACATCCTTATAAATGGATGTGCACATTTGCCAACACTGAGTGGCTT
TCATCCTGGAGCAGACTTTGCAGTCTGTGGACTGCAACACAACATTGCCTTTATGTGTAACTCTTGGCTG
AAGCTCTTACACCAATGCTGGGGGACATGTACCTCCCAGGGGCCCAGGAAGACTACGGGAGGCTACACCA
ACGTCAATCAGAGGGGCCTGTGTAGCTACCGATAAGCGGACCCTCAAGAGGGCATTAGCAATAGTGTTTA
TAAGGCCCCCTTGTTAACCCTAAACGGGTAGCATATGCTTCCCGGGTAGTAGTATATACTATCCAGACTA
ACCCTAATTCAATAGCATATGTTACCCAACGGGAAGCATATGCTATCGAATTAGGGTTAGTAAAAGGGTC
CTAAGGAACAGCGATATCTCCCACCCCATGAGCTGTCACGGTTTTATTTACATGGGGTCAGGATTCCACG
AGGGTAGTGAACCATTTTAGTCACAAGGGCAGTGGCTGAAGATCAAGGAGCGGGCAGTGAACTCTCCTGA
ATCTTCGCCTGCTTCTTCATTCTCCTTCGTTTAGCTAATAGAATAACTGCTGAGTTGTGAACAGTAAGGT
GTATGTGAGGTGCTCGAAAACAAGGTTTCAGGTGACGCCCCCAGAATAAAATTTGGACGGGGGGTTCAGT
GGTGGCATTGTGCTATGACACCAATATAACCCTCACAAACCCCTTGGGCAATAAATACTAGTGTAGGAAT
GAAACATTCTGAATATCTTTAACAATAGAAATCCATGGGGTGGGGACAAGCCGTAAAGACTGGATGTCCA
TCTCACACGAATTTATGGCTATGGGCAACACATAATCCTAGTGCAATATGATACTGGGGTTATTAAGATG
TGTCCCAGGCAGGGACCAAGACAGGTGAACCATGTTGTTACACTCTATTTGTAACAAGGGGAAAGAGAGT
GGACGCCGACAGCAGCGGACTCCACTGGTTGTCTCTAACACCCCCGAAAATTAAACGGGGCTCCACGCCA
ATGGGGCCCATAAACAAAGACAAGTGGCCACTCTTTTTTTTGAAATTGTGGAGTGGGGGCACGCGTCAGC
CCCCACACGCCGCCCTGCGGTTTTGGACTGTAAAATAAGGGTGTAATAACTTGGCTGATTGTAACCCCGC
TAACCACTGCGGTCAAACCACTTGCCCACAAAACCACTAATGGCACCCCGGGGAATACCTGCATAAGTAG
GTGGGCGGGCCAAGATAGGGGCGCGATTGCTGCGATCTGGAGGACAAATTACACACACTTGCGCCTGAGC
GCCAAGCACAGGGTTGTTGGTCCTCATATTCACGAGGTCGCTGAGAGCACGGTGGGCTAATGTTGCCATG
GGTAGCATATACTACCCAAATATCTGGATAGCATATGCTATCCTAATCTATATCTGGGTAGCATAGGCTA
TCCTAATCTATATCTGGGTAGCATATGCTATCCTAATCTATATCTGGGTAGTATATGCTATCCTAATTTA
TATCTGGGTAGCATAGGCTATCCTAATCTATATCTGGGTAGCATATGCTATCCTAATCTATATCTGGGTA
GTATATGCTATCCTAATCTGTATCCGGGTAGCATATGCTATCCTAATAGAGATTAGGGTAGTATATGCTA
TCCTAATTTATATCTGGGTAGCATATACTACCCAAATATCTGGATAGCATATGCTATCCTAATCTATATC
TGGGTAGCATATGCTATCCTAATCTATATCTGGGTAGCATAGGCTATCCTAATCTATATCTGGGTAGCAT
ATGCTATCCTAATCTATATCTGGGTAGTATATGCTATCCTAATTTATATCTGGGTAGCATAGGCTATCCT
AATCTATATCTGGGTAGCATATGCTATCCTAATCTATATCTGGGTAGTATATGCTATCCTAATCTGTATC
CGGGTAGCATATGCTATCCTCATGATAAGCTGTCAAACATGAGAATTTTCTTGAAGACGAAAGGGCCTCG
TGATACGCCTATTTTTATAGGTTAATGTCATGATAATAATGGTTTCTTAGACGTCAGGTGGCACTTTTCG
GGGAAATGTGCGCGGAACCCCTATTTGTTTATTTTTCTAAATACATTCAAATATGTATCCGCTCATGAGA
CAATAACCCTGATAAATGCTTCAATAATATTGAAAAAGGAAGAGTATGAGTATTCAACATTTCCGTGTCG
CCCTTATTCCCTTTTTTGCGGCATTTTGCCTTCCTGTTTTTGCTCACCCAGAAACGCTGGTGAAAGTAAA
AGATGCTGAAGATCAGTTGGGTGCACGAGTGGGTTACATCGAACTGGATCTCAACAGCGGTAAGATCCTT
GAGAGTTTTCGCCCCGAAGAACGTTTTCCAATGATGAGCACTTTTAAAGTTCTGCTATGTGGCGCGGTAT
TATCCCGTGTTGACGCCGGGCAAGAGCAACTCGGTCGCCGCATACACTATTCTCAGAATGACTTGGTTGA
GTACTCACCAGTCACAGAAAAGCATCTTACGGATGGCATGACAGTAAGAGAATTATGCAGTGCTGCCATA
ACCATGAGTGATAACACTGCGGCCAACTTACTTCTGACAACGATCGGAGGACCGAAGGAGCTAACCGCTT
TTTTGCACAACATGGGGGATCATGTAACTCGCCTTGATCGTTGGGAACCGGAGCTGAATGAAGCCATACC
AAACGACGAGCGTGACACCACGATGCCTGCAGCAATGGCAACAACGTTGCGCAAACTATTAACTGGCGAA
CTACTTACTCTAGCTTCCCGGCAACAATTAATAGACTGGATGGAGGCGGATAAAGTTGCAGGACCACTTC
TGCGCTCGGCCCTTCCGGCTGGCTGGTTTATTGCTGATAAATCTGGAGCCGGTGAGCGTGGGTCTCGCGG
TATCATTGCAGCACTGGGGCCAGATGGTAAGCCCTCCCGTATCGTAGTTATCTACACGACGGGGAGTCAG
GCAACTATGGATGAACGAAATAGACAGATCGCTGAGATAGGTGCCTCACTGATTAAGCATTGGTAACTGT
CAGACCAAGTTTACTCATATATACTTTAGATTGATTTAAAACTTCATTTTTAATTTAAAAGGATCTAGGT
GAAGATCCTTTTTGATAATCTCATGACCAAAATCCCTTAACGTGAGTTTTCGTTCCACTGAGCGTCAGAC
CCCGTAGAAAAGATCAAAGGATCTTCTTGAGATCCTTTTTTTCTGCGCGTAATCTGCTGCTTGCAAACAA
AAAAACCACCGCTACCAGCGGTGGTTTGTTTGCCGGATCAAGAGCTACCAACTCTTTTTCCGAAGGTAAC
TGGCTTCAGCAGAGCGCAGATACCAAATACTGTTCTTCTAGTGTAGCCGTAGTTAGGCCACCACTTCAAG
AACTCTGTAGCACCGCCTACATACCTCGCTCTGCTAATCCTGTTACCAGTGGCTGCTGCCAGTGGCGATA
AGTCGTGTCTTACCGGGTTGGACTCAAGACGATAGTTACCGGATAAGGCGCAGCGGTCGGGCTGAACGGG
GGGTTCGTGCACACAGCCCAGCTTGGAGCGAACGACCTACACCGAACTGAGATACCTACAGCGTGAGCTA
TGAGAAAGCGCCACGCTTCCCGAAGGGAGAAAGGCGGACAGGTATCCGGTAAGCGGCAGGGTCGGAACAG
GAGAGCGCACGAGGGAGCTTCCAGGGGGAAACGCCTGGTATCTTTATAGTCCTGTCGGGTTTCGCCACCT
CTGACTTGAGCGTCGATTTTTGTGATGCTCGTCAGGGGGGCGGAGCCTATGGAAAAACGCCAGCAACGCG
GCCTTTTTACGGTTCCTGGCCTTTTGCTGGCCTTTTGCTCACATGTTCTTTCCTGCGTTATCCCCTGATT
CTGTGGATAACCGTATTACCGCCTTTGAGTGAGCTGATACCGCTCGCCGCAGCCGAACGACCGAGCGCAG
CGAGTCAGTGAGCGAGGAAGCGGAAGAGCGCCCAATACGCAAACCGCCTCTCCCCGCGCGTTGGCCGATT
CATTAATGCAGCTGGCACGACAGGTTTCCCGACTGGAAAGCGGGCAGTGAGCGCAACGCAATTAATGTGA
GTTAGCTCACTCATTAGGCACCCCAGGCTTTACACTTTATGCTTCCGGCTCGTATGTTGTGTGGAATTGT
GAGCGGATAACAATTTCACACAGGAAACAGCTATGACCATGATTACGCCAAGCTCTAGCTAGAGGTCGAC
CAATTCTCATGTTTGACAGCTTATCATCGCAGATCCGGGCAACGTTGTTGCCATTGCTGCAGGCGCAGAA
CTGGTAGGTATGGAAGATCTATACATTGAATCAATATTGGCAATTAGCCATATTAGTCATTGGTTATATA
GCATAAATCAATATTGGCTATTGGCCATTGCATACGTTGTATCTATATCATAATATGTACATTTATATTG
GCTCATGTCCAATATGACCGC
