>Addgene plasmid #50805 | MSRP5-bio-His | addgene partial sequence | sequence record 78697 | EBVori-F
GTCAGAGAACCCCTTTGTGTTTGGTCCCCCCCCGTGTCACATGTGGAACAGGGCCCAGTTGGCAAGTTGT
ACCAACCAACTGAAGGGATTACATGCACTGCCCCGCGAAGAAGGGGCAGAGATGTCGTAGTCAGGTTTAG
TTCGTCCGGGGCGGGGATCGATCCTCTAGCTAGAGATCTCCGAGGGATCTCGACCAAATGATTTGCCCTC
CCATATGTCCTTCCGAGTGAGAGACACAAAAAATTCCAACACACTATTGCAATGAAAATAAATTTCCTTT
ATTAGCCAGAGGTCGAGGTCGGGGGATCCTTAATTAATCACGTGTCTAGACTCAATGGTGGTGATGGTGG
TGGGGGCCCAGAGGGGCCAGAGGAGGCAGGTTCCTGTCCCTGTGGTTCCACAGCATCTTCTGGGCGTCCA
GGATGTGGTGCAGGCTGCCGGAATTCAACCCTTTGGATAAAACCTGGATCTTGGAGTCCATCTTGACCTC
TTCACCTTCACTCAGTAGACATTGCCACACCCCTGCTTCAGGGGCCTGCACTTGAATCACTTTCTCCTGC
CTGGAGACCCTGGCCTCCTGATTCTCCTGCTTCAAGATCAGTCTCATCTTGGGTGAGGTGGGTCCCATCA
CCTCACAGGTCAAAGTGTTGCTGTCGGGCTGAGTCACTTTCATCACCACCAGGTTCACTTCCTGATACAG
TATCCCTCTGTCCAGAGTCAGGGTCAGGTTGCCAGAACCAGCAAACTGAAGGGAGACCTGGGGTATCTGA
AGGGTGAGTGGGAGCGTTTCGGACAGCTGGAACTTGGGGTTGCTAGTAGACTTCTGCACAGACACCTTTT
GGTTCTTT
