>Addgene plasmid #50805 | MSRP5-bio-His | addgene partial sequence | sequence record 79462 | CMV-F 5'-CGCAAATGGGCGGTAGGCGTG-3'
ACCGTCAGATCCTCACTCTCTTCCGCATCGCTGTCTGCGAGGGCCAGCTGTTGGGCTCGCGGTTGAGGAC
AAACTCTTCGCGGTCTTTCCAGTACTCTTGGATCGGAAACCCGTCGGCCTCCGAACGGTACTCCGCCACC
GAGGGACCTGAGCGAGTCCGCATCGACCGGATCGGAAAACCTCTCGAGAAAGGCGTCTAACCAGTCACAG
TCGCAAGGTAGGCTGAGCACCGTGGCGGGCGGCAGCGGGTGGCGGTCGGGGTTGTTTCTGGCGGAGGTGC
TGCTGATGATGTAATTAAAGTAGGCGGTCTTGAGACGGCGGATGGTCGAGGTGAGGTGTGGCAGGCTTGA
GATCCAGCTGTTGGGGTGAGTACTCCCTCTCAAAAGCGGGCATTACTTCTGCGCTAAGATTGTCAGTTTC
CAAAAACGAGGAGGATTTGATATTCACCTGGCCCGATCTGGCCATACACTTGAGTGACAATGACATCCAC
TTTGCCTTTCTCTCCACAGGTGTCCACTCCCAGGTCCAAGTTTGCCACCATGGAGTTTCAGACCCAGGTA
CTCATGTCCCTGCTGCTCTGCATGTCTGGTGCGGCCGCAAACAAGCCCACCAGAAATATCGCCGTGAAGT
CCAACAAGGACAAGGACGAGCTGAACAACATCAAAGAGAAGCTGGACCTGATCAACAACGCCATCAAGGA
CAAAGTGATCGAGAACTTCAAAGAGGACATCGAGCTGCTGAAGAAGAA
